Addgene plasmid #25734: pSLIK-Venus
Purpose: (Empty Backbone) Lentiviral vector for Tet-based inducible shRNA or cDNA expression, constitutive Venus fluorescent protein coexpression.
Depositing lab: Iain Fraser. Depositing organization: California Institute of Technology. Publication: A single lentiviral vector platform for microRNA-based conditional RNA interference and coordinated transgene expression. Shin KJ, Wall EA, Zavzavadjian JR, Santat LA, Liu J, Hwang JI, Rebres R, Roach T, Seaman W, Simon MI, Fraser ID. Proc Natl Acad Sci U S A. 2006 Sep 12. 103(37):13759-64. 10.1073/pnas.0606179103 PubMed 16945906.
Backbone
  Vector backbone: pSLIK
  Backbone manufacturer: Iain Fraser
  Backbone size (bp): 13170
  Vector type: Mammalian Expression, Lentiviral, RNAi
  Selectable markers: Venus
Growth in bacteria
  Bacterial resistance: Chloramphenicol and Ampicillin, 25 & 100 μg/mL
  Growth temperature: 37°C
  Growth strain: ccdB Survival
  Growth instructions: DB3.1 (ccdB survival)
  Copy number: Unknown
Gene/Insert
  Gene/Insert name: None
  Cloning method: Gateway Cloning; 5′ cloning site attR1 (not destroyed); 3′ cloning site attR2 (not destroyed)
  Sequencing primers: 5′ CMV-F; 3′ EXFP-R
Resource information
  A portion of this plasmid was derived from a plasmid made by: rtTA3- Atze Das, University of Amsterdam; pDS cassette- Invitrogen
Terms and licenses: Academic/Nonprofit Terms; Industry Terms: Not Available to Industry
Depositor comments: Parent lentivector, co-expression of Venus selection gene
How to cite: pSLIK-Venus was a gift from Iain Fraser (Addgene plasmid # 25734 ; http://n2t.net/addgene:25734 ; RRID:Addgene_25734)
