[The description below was written by a language model from this plasmid's Addgene catalogue record and pLannotate feature annotations shown in this document.]
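Description:
pSLIK-Venus is an empty lentiviral Gateway destination vector of 13,170 bp, designed for tetracycline-inducible expression of microRNA-based shRNAs or cDNAs in mammalian cells, with constitutive co-expression of the yellow fluorescent protein Venus. It replicates in E. coli from a high-copy ColE1/pUC-type origin and also carries an f1 origin. Selection is with ampicillin (AmpR on the backbone) together with chloramphenicol, because the Gateway cassette contains a CmR gene. That cassette also encodes the ccdB toxin, so the unrecombined vector must be maintained in a ccdB-tolerant strain. An SV40/EM7-driven BleoR cassette sits outside the viral region.

The HIV-1-derived transfer unit begins with a CMV enhancer/promoter fused to a truncated 5' LTR. This is followed by the Ψ packaging signal with a gag fragment, the RRE and the cPPT/CTS. It ends with WPRE, a second truncated LTR and a bGH polyadenylation signal. Between attR1 and attR2 lies the CmR–ccdB counter-selection cassette, which an LR recombination reaction replaces with an entry-clone payload.

No Tet-responsive promoter is annotated in this backbone, so the inducible promoter presumably arrives with the entry cassette, although the record does not say so explicitly. Downstream, the human UbC promoter drives a bicistronic transcript encoding the reverse transactivator rtTA3 and, through an EMCV IRES, Venus. A single virus therefore delivers both the doxycycline-responsive activator and a fluorescent marker for identifying or sorting transduced cells, in place of drug selection. This allows conditional knockdown or transgene expression from one integrated vector.
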