Features (pLannotate 1.2.2; 42 found; start..end, strand, type, name):
     31..83      -  misc_feature   bom (fragment): basis of mobility region from pBR322
    238..617     +  enhancer       CMV enhancer: human cytomegalovirus immediate early enhancer
    618..817     +  promoter       CMV promoter: human cytomegalovirus (CMV) immediate early promoter
    835..1015    +  LTR            5' LTR (truncated): truncated 5' long terminal repeat (LTR) from HIV-1
   1062..1187    +  misc_feature   HIV-1 Ψ: packaging signal of human immunodeficiency virus type 1
   1171..1534    +  CDS            HIV-1 gag (fragment): gag protein from human immunodeficiency virus 1; gag
   1680..1913    +  misc_feature   RRE: The Rev response element (RRE) of HIV-1 allows for Rev-dependent mRNA export from the nucleus to the cytoplasm.
   2290..2390    +  CDS            Rev (fragment): human immunodeficiency virus 1 (HIV-1) Rev protein; rev; enhances nuclear export of unspliced and incompletely spliced viral mRNAs
   2440..2557    +  misc_feature   cPPT/CTS: central polypurine tract and central termination sequence of HIV-1
   2614..2738    +  protein_bind   attR1: mutant version of attR; recombination site for the Gateway® LR reaction LR Clonase™
   2763..2793    +  promoter       lac UV5 promoter: E. coli lac promoter with an "up" mutation
   2818..2846    +  promoter       cat promoter (fragment): promoter of the E. coli cat gene encoding chloramphenicol acetyltransferase
   2847..3506    +  CDS            CmR: chloramphenicol acetyltransferase; cat; confers resistance to chloramphenicol
   3685..3843    +  CDS            ccdA (fragment): CCDA_ECO57 - Also known as H, letA. Experimental evidence at protein level: Swiss-Prot protein existence level 1. Antitoxin component of a type II toxin-antitoxin (TA) system which inhibits the post-segregational killing (PSK) of plasmid-free cells, also referred to as a plasmid addiction system. Binds to and blocks the activity of CcdB; will also remove bound CcdB protein from the CcdB-GyrA complex by forming a CcdA-CcdB complex, a process termed rejuvenation. Functions as a transcriptional corepressor for the ccdAB operon, repression also requires CcdB (By similarity). From Escherichia coli
   3848..4150    +  CDS            ccdB: CCDB_ECOLI - Also known as G, letB, letD. Experimental evidence at protein level: Swiss-Prot protein existence level 1. Toxic component of a type II toxin-antitoxin (TA) system, functioning in plasmid maintainence. Responsible for the post- segregational killing (PSK) of plasmid-free cells, also referred to as a plasmid addiction system. Half-life of over 2 hours. Cell killing by CcdB is accompanied by filamentation, defects in chromosome and plasmid segregation, defects in cell division, formation of anucleate cells, decreased DNA synthesis and plasmid loss. Interferes with the activity of DN
   4194..4318    -  protein_bind   attR2: mutant version of attR; recombination site for the Gateway® LR reaction LR Clonase™
   4368..5579    +  promoter       UbC promoter: human ubiquitin C promoter
   5644..5696    +  misc_feature   MCS (fragment): multiple cloning site
   5704..6401    +  CDS            rtTA3 (fragment): reverse tetracycline transactivator 3 activates expression from Tet-responsive promoters in the presence of doxycycline
   6331..6441    +  CDS            VP48: 3 tandem repeats of the minimal activation domain of herpes simplex virus VP16 (Cheng et al., 2013)
   6488..7062    +  misc_feature   IRES: internal ribosome entry site (IRES) of the encephalomyocarditis virus (EMCV)
   7090..7809    +  CDS            Venus: yellow fluorescent protein (YFP) with fast and efficient maturation (Nagai et al., 2002) mammalian codon-optimized
   7835..7858    +  misc_feature   MCS (fragment): pBluescript multiple cloning site
   7858..8446    +  misc_feature   WPRE: woodchuck hepatitis virus posttranscriptional regulatory element
   8447..8466    +  misc_feature   MCS (fragment): pBluescript multiple cloning site
   8468..8968    +  CDS            nef (fragment): NEF_HV1LA - Experimental evidence at protein level: Swiss-Prot protein existence level 1. Extracellular Nef protein targets CD4(+) T-lymphocytes for apoptosis by interacting with CXCR4 surface receptors. From Human immunodeficiency virus type 1 group M subtype B (isolate Lai) (HIV-1).
   8975..9155    +  LTR            5' LTR (truncated): truncated 5' long terminal repeat (LTR) from HIV-1
   9187..9411    +  polyA_signal   bGH poly(A) signal: bovine growth hormone polyadenylation signal
   9415..9436    +  promoter       SV40 promoter (fragment): SV40 enhancer and early promoter
   9457..9885    +  rep_origin     f1 ori (sequence partly withheld): f1 bacteriophage origin of replication; arrow indicates direction of (+) strand synthesis
   9899..10228   +  promoter       SV40 promoter: SV40 enhancer and early promoter
  10276..10323   +  promoter       EM7 promoter: synthetic bacterial promoter&nbsp
  10342..10716   +  CDS            BleoR: antibiotic-binding protein; Sh ble from Streptoalloteichus hindustanus; confers resistance to bleomycin, phleomycin, and Zeocin™
  10726..10851   +  CDS            ble (fragment): BLE_KLEPN - Experimental evidence at protein level: Swiss-Prot protein existence level 1. Binding protein with a strong affinity to the bleomycin family of antibiotics. Binds to CL990; an antimitotic-antibiotic compound. From Klebsiella pneumoniae.
  10846..10967   +  polyA_signal   SV40 poly(A) signal: SV40 polyadenylation signal
  11038..11060   -  protein_bind   lac operator (fragment): The lac repressor binds to the lac operator to inhibit transcription in E. coli. This inhibition can be relieved by adding lactose or isopropyl-β-D-thiogalactopyranoside (IPTG). lac repressor encoded by lacI
  11064..11094   -  promoter       lac promoter: promoter for the E. coli lac operon
  11109..11130   -  protein_bind   CAP binding site: CAP binding activates transcription in the presence of cAMP. E. coli catabolite activator protein
  11143..11235   -  CDS            lacI (fragment): lac repressor; lacI; The lac repressor binds to the lac operator to inhibit transcription in E. coli. This inhibition can be relieved by adding lactose or isopropyl-β-D-thiogalactopyranoside (IPTG).
  11418..12006   -  rep_origin     ori: high-copy-number ColE1/pMB1/pBR322/pUC origin of replication
  12177..13037   -  CDS            AmpR: β-lactamase; bla; confers resistance to ampicillin, carbenicillin, and related antibiotics
  13038..13142   -  promoter       AmpR promoter: bla
>Addgene plasmid #25734 | pSLIK-Venus | depositor full sequence | sequence record 12059 | Author sequence
GTCGACGGATCGGGAGATCTCCCGATCCCCTATGGTGCACTCTCAGTACAATCTGCTCTGATGCCGCATA
GTTAAGCCAGTATCTGCTCCCTGCTTGTGTGTTGGAGGTCGCTGAGTAGTGCGCGAGCAAAATTTAAGCT
ACAACAAGGCAAGGCTTGACCGACAATTGCATGAAGAATCTGCTTAGGGTTAGGCGTTTTGCGCTGCTTC
GCGATGTACGGGCCAGATATACGCGTTGACATTGATTATTGACTAGTTATTAATAGTAATCAATTACGGG
GTCATTAGTTCATAGCCCATATATGGAGTTCCGCGTTACATAACTTACGGTAAATGGCCCGCCTGGCTGA
CCGCCCAACGACCCCCGCCCATTGACGTCAATAATGACGTATGTTCCCATAGTAACGCCAATAGGGACTT
TCCATTGACGTCAATGGGTGGAGTATTTACGGTAAACTGCCCACTTGGCAGTACATCAAGTGTATCATAT
GCCAAGTACGCCCCCTATTGACGTCAATGACGGTAAATGGCCCGCCTGGCATTATGCCCAGTACATGACC
TTATGGGACTTTCCTACTTGGCAGTACATCTACGTATTAGTCATCGCTATTACCATGGTGATGCGGTTTT
GGCAGTACATCAATGGGCGTGGATAGCGGTTTGACTCACGGGGATTTCCAAGTCTCCACCCCATTGACGT
CAATGGGAGTTTGTTTTGGCACCAAAATCAACGGGACTTTCCAAAATGTCGTAACAACTCCGCCCCATTG
ACGCAAATGGGCGGTAGGCGTGTACGGTGGGAGGTCTATATAAGCAGCGCGTTTTGCCTGTACTGGGTCT
CTCTGGTTAGACCAGATCTGAGCCTGGGAGCTCTCTGGCTAACTAGGGAACCCACTGCTTAAGCCTCAAT
AAAGCTTGCCTTGAGTGCTTCAAGTAGTGTGTGCCCGTCTGTTGTGTGACTCTGGTAACTAGAGATCCCT
CAGACCCTTTTAGTCAGTGTGGAAAATCTCTAGCAGTGGCGCCCGAACAGGGACTTGAAAGCGAAAGGGA
AACCAGAGGAGCTCTCTCGACGCAGGACTCGGCTTGCTGAAGCGCGCACGGCAAGAGGCGAGGGGCGGCG
ACTGGTGAGTACGCCAAAAATTTTGACTAGCGGAGGCTAGAAGGAGAGAGATGGGTGCGAGAGCGTCAGT
ATTAAGCGGGGGAGAATTAGATCGCGATGGGAAAAAATTCGGTTAAGGCCAGGGGGAAAGAAAAAATATA
AATTAAAACATATAGTATGGGCAAGCAGGGAGCTAGAACGATTCGCAGTTAATCCTGGCCTGTTAGAAAC
ATCAGAAGGCTGTAGACAAATACTGGGACAGCTACAACCATCCCTTCAGACAGGATCAGAAGAACTTAGA
TCATTATATAATACAGTAGCAACCCTCTATTGTGTGCATCAAAGGATAGAGATAAAAGACACCAAGGAAG
CTTTAGACAAGATAGAGGAAGAGCAAAACAAAAGTAAGACCACCGCACAGCAAGCGGCCGCTGATCTTCA
GACCTGGAGGAGGAGATATGAGGGACAATTGGAGAAGTGAATTATATAAATATAAAGTAGTAAAAATTGA
ACCATTAGGAGTAGCACCCACCAAGGCAAAGAGAAGAGTGGTGCAGAGAGAAAAAAGAGCAGTGGGAATA
GGAGCTTTGTTCCTTGGGTTCTTGGGAGCAGCAGGAAGCACTATGGGCGCAGCGTCAATGACGCTGACGG
TACAGGCCAGACAATTATTGTCTGGTATAGTGCAGCAGCAGAACAATTTGCTGAGGGCTATTGAGGCGCA
ACAGCATCTGTTGCAACTCACAGTCTGGGGCATCAAGCAGCTCCAGGCAAGAATCCTGGCTGTGGAAAGA
TACCTAAAGGATCAACAGCTCCTGGGGATTTGGGGTTGCTCTGGAAAACTCATTTGCACCACTGCTGTGC
CTTGGAATGCTAGTTGGAGTAATAAATCTCTGGAACAGATTTGGAATCACACGACCTGGATGGAGTGGGA
CAGAGAAATTAACAATTACACAAGCTTAATACACTCCTTAATTGAAGAATCGCAAAACCAGCAAGAAAAG
AATGAACAAGAATTATTGGAATTAGATAAATGGGCAAGTTTGTGGAATTGGTTTAACATAACAAATTGGC
TGTGGTATATAAAATTATTCATAATGATAGTAGGAGGCTTGGTAGGTTTAAGAATAGTTTTTGCTGTACT
TTCTATAGTGAATAGAGTTAGGCAGGGATATTCACCATTATCGTTTCAGACCCACCTCCCAACCCCGAGG
GGACCCGACAGGCCCGAAGGAATAGAAGAAGAAGGTGGAGAGAGAGACAGAGACAGATCCATTCGATTAG
TGAACGGATCGGCACTGCGTGCGCCAATTCTGCAGACAAATGGCAGTATTCATCCACAATTTTAAAAGAA
AAGGGGGGATTGGGGGGTACAGTGCAGGGGAAAGAATAGTAGACATAATAGCAACAGACATACAAACTAA
AGAATTACAAAAACAAATTACAAAAATTCAAAATTTTCGGGTTTATTACAGGGACAGCAGAGATCCAGTT
TGGTTAATTCTAGACAGTTATCAACAAGTTTGTACAAAAAAGCTGAACGAGAAACGTAAAATGATATAAA
TATCAATATATTAAATTAGATTTTGCATAAAAAACAGACTACATAATACTGTAAAACACAACATATCCAG
TCACTATGGCGGCCGCATTAGGCACCCCAGGCTTTACACTTTATGCTTCCGGCTCGTATAATGTGTGGAT
TTTGAGTTAGGATCCGGCGAGATTTTCAGGAGCTAAGGAAGCTAAAATGGAGAAAAAAATCACTGGATAT
ACCACCGTTGATATATCCCAATGGCATCGTAAAGAACATTTTGAGGCATTTCAGTCAGTTGCTCAATGTA
CCTATAACCAGACCGTTCAGCTGGATATTACGGCCTTTTTAAAGACCGTAAAGAAAAATAAGCACAAGTT
TTATCCGGCCTTTATTCACATTCTTGCCCGCCTGATGAATGCTCATCCGGAATTCCGTATGGCAATGAAA
GACGGTGAGCTGGTGATATGGGATAGTGTTCACCCTTGTTACACCGTTTTCCATGAGCAAACTGAAACGT
TTTCATCGCTCTGGAGTGAATACCACGACGATTTCCGGCAGTTTCTACACATATATTCGCAAGATGTGGC
GTGTTACGGTGAAAACCTGGCCTATTTCCCTAAAGGGTTTATTGAGAATATGTTTTTCGTCTCAGCCAAT
CCCTGGGTGAGTTTCACCAGTTTTGATTTAAACGTGGCCAATATGGACAACTTCTTCGCCCCCGTTTTCA
CCATGGGCAAATATTATACGCAAGGCGACAAGGTGCTGATGCCGCTGGCGATTCAGGTTCATCATGCCGT
CTGTGATGGCTTCCATGTCGGCAGAATGCTTAATGAATTACAACAGTACTGCGATGAGTGGCAGGGCGGG
GCGTAAAGATCTGGATCCGGCTTACTAAAAGCCAGATAACAGTATGCGTATTTGCGCGCTGATTTTTGCG
GTATAAGAATATATACTGATATGTATACCCGAAGTATGTCAAAAAGAGGTGTGCTATGAAGCAGCGTATT
ACAGTGACAGTTGACAGCGACAGCTATCAGTTGCTCAAGGCATATATGATGTCAATATCTCCGGTCTGGT
AAGCACAACCATGCAGAATGAAGCCCGTCGTCTGCGTGCCGAACGCTGGAAAGCGGAAAATCAGGAAGGG
ATGGCTGAGGTCGCCCGGTTTATTGAAATGAACGGCTCTTTTGCTGACGAGAACAGGGACTGGTGAAATG
CAGTTTAAGGTTTACACCTATAAAAGAGAGAGCCGTTATCGTCTGTTTGTGGATGTACAGAGTGATATTA
TTGACACGCCCGGGCGACGGATGGTGATCCCCCTGGCCAGTGCACGTCTGCTGTCAGATAAAGTCTCCCG
TGAACTTTACCCGGTGGTGCATATCGGGGATGAAAGCTGGCGCATGATGACCACCGATATGGCCAGTGTG
CCGGTCTCCGTTATCGGGGAAGAAGTGGCTGATCTCAGCCACCGCGAAAATGACATCAAAAACGCCATTA
ACCTGATGTTCTGGGGAATATAAATGTCAGGCTCCCTTATACACAGCCAGTCTGCAGGTCGACCATAGTG
ACTGGATATGTTGTGTTTTACAGTATTATGTAGTCTGTTTTTTATGCAAAATCTAATTTAATATATTGAT
ATTTATATCATTTTACGTTTCTCGTTCAGCTTTCTTGTACAAAGTGGTTGATAACATCTCGAGCCATAAA
GATGGTTAATTAACCCACCCAAGATCTGGCCTCCGCGCCGGGTTTTGGCGCCTCCCGCGGGCGCCCCCCT
CCTCACGGCGAGCGCTGCCACGTCAGACGAAGGGCGCAGCGAGCGTCCTGATCCTTCCGCCCGGACGCTC
AGGACAGCGGCCCGCTGCTCATAAGACTCGGCCTTAGAACCCCAGTATCAGCAGAAGGACATTTTAGGAC
GGGACTTGGGTGACTCTAGGGCACTGGTTTTCTTTCCAGAGAGCGGAACAGGCGAGGAAAAGTAGTCCCT
TCTCGGCGATTCTGCGGAGGGATCTCCGTGGGGCGGTGAACGCCGATGATTATATAAGGACGCGCCGGGT
GTGGCACAGCTAGTTCCGTCGCAGCCGGGATTTGGGTCGCGGTTCTTGTTTGTGGATCGCTGTGATCGTC
ACTTGGTGAGTAGCGGGCTGCTGGGCTGGCCGGGGCTTTCGTGGCCGCCGGGCCGCTCGGTGGGACGGAA
GCGTGTGGAGAGACCGCCAAGGGCTGTAGTCTGGGTCCGCGAGCAAGGTTGCCCTGAACTGGGGGTTGGG
GGGAGCGCAGCAAAATGGCGGCTGTTCCCGAGTCTTGAATGGAAGACGCTTGTGAGGCGGGCTGTGAGGT
CGTTGAAACAAGGTGGGGGGCATGGTGGGCGGCAAGAACCCAAGGTCTTGAGGCCTTCGCTAATGCGGGA
AAGCTCTTATTCGGGTGAGATGGGCTGGGGCACCATCTGGGGACCCTGACGTGAAGTTTGTCACTGACTG
GAGAACTCGGTTTGTCGTCTGTTGCGGGGGCGGCAGTTATGGCGGTGCCGTTGGGCAGTGCACCCGTACC
TTTGGGAGCGCGCGCCCTCGTCGTGTCGTGACGTCACCCGTTCTGTTGGCTTATAATGCAGGGTGGGGCC
ACCTGCCGGTAGGTGTGCGGTAGGCTTTTCTCCGTCGCAGGACGCAGGGTTCGGGCCTAGGGTAGGCTCT
CCTGAATCGACAGGCGCCGGACCTCTGGTGAGGGGAGGGATAAGTGAGGCGTCAGTTTCTTTGGTCGGTT
TTATGTACCTATCTTCTTAAGTAGCTGAAGCTCCGGTTTTGAACTATGCGCTCGGGGTTGGCGAGTGTGT
TTTGTGAAGTTTTTTAGGCACCTTTTGAAATGTAATCATTTGGGTCAATATGTAATTTTCAGTGTTAGAC
TAGTAAATTGTCCGCTAAATTCTGGCCGTTTTTGGCTTTTTTGTTAGACGAAGCTTGGTACCGAGCTCGG
ATCTCCACCCCGTACCGGTCCTGCAGGATTTAAATGGCGCGCCGCTAGCGCTACCGGACTCAGATCTCGA
GCTCAAGCTTCGAATTCTGCAGTCGAATTCACCATGTCTAGACTGGACAAGAGCAAAGTCATAAACGGAG
CTCTGGAATTACTCAATGGTGTCGGTATCGAAGGCCTGACGACAAGGAAACTCGCTCAAAAGCTGGGAGT
TGAGCAGCCTACCCTGTACTGGCACGTGAAGAACAAGCGGGCCCTGCTCGATGCCCTGCCAATCGAGATG
CTGGACAGGCATCATACCCACTTCTGCCCCCTGGAAGGCGAGTCATGGCAAGACTTTCTGCGGAACAACG
CCAAGTCATACCGCTGTGCTCTCCTCTCACATCGCGACGGGGCTAAAGTGCATCTCGGCACCCGCCCAAC
AGAGAAACAGTACGAAACCCTGGAAAATCAGCTCGCGTTCCTGTGTCAGCAAGGCTTCTCCCTGGAGAAC
GCACTGTACGCTCTGTCCGCCGTGGGCCACTTTACACTGGGCTGCGTATTGGAGGAACAGGAGCATCAAG
TAGCAAAAGAGGAAAGAGAGACACCTACCACCGATTCTATGCCCCCACTTCTGAGACAAGCAATTGAGCT
GTTCGACCGGCAGGGAGCCGAACCTGCCTTCCTTTTCGGCCTGGAACTAATCATATGTGGCCTGGAGAAA
CAGCTAAAGTGCGAAAGCGGCGGGCCGACCGACGCCCTTGACGATTTTGACTTAGACATGCTCCCAGCCG
ATGCCCTTGACGACTTTGACCTTGATATGCTGCCTGCTGACGCTCTTGACGATTTTGACCTTGACATGCT
CCCCGGGTAACTAAGTAAGGATCCGCGGCCGCACTAGAGGAATTCCGCCCCTCTCCCTCCCCCCCCCCTA
ACGTTACTGGCCGAAGCCGCTTGGAATAAGGCCGGTGTGCGTTTGTCTATATGTTATTTTCCACCATATT
GCCGTCTTTTGGCAATGTGAGGGCCCGGAAACCTGGCCCTGTCTTCTTGACGAGCATTCCTAGGGGTCTT
TCCCCTCTCGCCAAAGGAATGCAAGGTCTGTTGAATGTCGTGAAGGAAGCAGTTCCTCTGGAAGCTTCTT
GAAGACAAACAACGTCTGTAGCGACCCTTTGCAGGCAGCGGAACCCCCCACCTGGCGACAGGTGCCTCTG
CGGCCAAAAGCCACGTGTATAAGATACACCTGCAAAGGCGGCACAACCCCAGTGCCACGTTGTGAGTTGG
ATAGTTGTGGAAAGAGTCAAATGGCTCTCCTCAAGCGTATTCAACAAGGGGCTGAAGGATGCCCAGAAGG
TACCCCATTGTATGGGATTCTGATCTGGGGCCTCGGTGCACATGCTTTACATGTGTTTAGTCGAGGTTAA
AAAAACGTCTAGGCCCCCCGAACCACGGGGACGTGGTTTTCCTTTGAAAAACACGATGATAAGCTTACCG
GTACGCGTGATGATCCACCATGGTGAGCAAGGGCGAGGAGCTGTTCACCGGGGTGGTGCCCATCCTGGTC
GAGCTGGACGGCGACGTAAACGGCCACAAGTTCAGCGTGTCCGGCGAGGGCGAGGGCGATGCCACCTACG
GCAAGCTGACCCTGAAGCTGATCTGCACCACCGGCAAGCTGCCCGTGCCCTGGCCCACCCTCGTGACCAC
CCTGGGCTACGGCCTGCAGTGCTTCGCCCGCTACCCCGACCACATGAAGCAGCACGACTTCTTCAAGTCC
GCCATGCCCGAAGGCTACGTCCAGGAGCGCACCATCTTCTTCAAGGACGACGGCAACTACAAGACCCGCG
CCGAGGTGAAGTTCGAGGGCGACACCCTGGTGAACCGCATCGAGCTGAAGGGCATCGACTTCAAGGAGGA
CGGCAACATCCTGGGGCACAAGCTGGAGTACAACTACAACAGCCACAACGTCTATATCACCGCCGACAAG
CAGAAGAACGGCATCAAGGCCAACTTCAAGATCCGCCACAACATCGAGGACGGCGGCGTGCAGCTCGCCG
ACCACTACCAGCAGAACACCCCCATCGGCGACGGCCCCGTGCTGCTGCCCGACAACCACTACCTGAGCTA
CCAGTCCGCCCTGAGCAAAGACCCCAACGAGAAGCGCGATCACATGGTCCTGCTGGAGTTCGTGACCGCC
GCCGGGATCACTCTCGGCATGGACGAGCTGTACAAGTAAGAATTGTTGTTGTTTAGTCCCTCCCAATTCG
ATATCAAGCTTATCGATAATCAACCTCTGGATTACAAAATTTGTGAAAGATTGACTGGTATTCTTAACTA
TGTTGCTCCTTTTACGCTATGTGGATACGCTGCTTTAATGCCTTTGTATCATGCTATTGCTTCCCGTATG
GCTTTCATTTTCTCCTCCTTGTATAAATCCTGGTTGCTGTCTCTTTATGAGGAGTTGTGGCCCGTTGTCA
GGCAACGTGGCGTGGTGTGCACTGTGTTTGCTGACGCAACCCCCACTGGTTGGGGCATTGCCACCACCTG
TCAGCTCCTTTCCGGGACTTTCGCTTTCCCCCTCCCTATTGCCACGGCGGAACTCATCGCCGCCTGCCTT
GCCCGCTGCTGGACAGGGGCTCGGCTGTTGGGCACTGACAATTCCGTGGTGTTGTCGGGGAAATCATCGT
CCTTTCCTTGGCTGCTCGCCTGTGTTGCCACCTGGATTCTGCGCGGGACGTCCTTCTGCTACGTCCCTTC
GGCCCTCAATCCAGCGGACCTTCCTTCCCGCGGCCTGCTGCCGGCTCTGCGGCCTCTTCCGCGTCTTCGC
CTTCGCCCTCAGACGAGTCGGATCTCCCTTTGGGCCGCCTCCCCGCATCGATACCGTCGACCTCGATCGA
GACCTAGAAAAACATGGAGCAATCACAAGTAGCAATACAGCAGCTACCAATGCTGATTGTGCCTGGCTAG
AAGCACAAGAGGAGGAGGAGGTGGGTTTTCCAGTCACACCTCAGGTACCTTTAAGACCAATGACTTACAA
GGCAGCTGTAGATCTTAGCCACTTTTTAAAAGAAAAGGGGGGACTGGAAGGGCTAATTCACTCCCAACGA
AGACAAGATATCCTTGATCTGTGGATCTACCACACACAAGGCTACTTCCCTGATTGGCAGAACTACACAC
CAGGGCCAGGGATCAGATATCCACTGACCTTTGGATGGTGCTACAAGCTAGTACCAGTTGAGCAAGAGAA
GGTAGAAGAAGCCAATGAAGGAGAGAACACCCGCTTGTTACACCCTGTGAGCCTGCATGGGATGGATGAC
CCGGAGAGAGAAGTATTAGAGTGGAGGTTTGACAGCCGCCTAGCATTTCATCACATGGCCCGAGAGCTGC
ATCCGGACTGTACTGGGTCTCTCTGGTTAGACCAGATCTGAGCCTGGGAGCTCTCTGGCTAACTAGGGAA
CCCACTGCTTAAGCCTCAATAAAGCTTGCCTTGAGTGCTTCAAGTAGTGTGTGCCCGTCTGTTGTGTGAC
TCTGGTAACTAGAGATCCCTCAGACCCTTTTAGTCAGTGTGGAAAATCTCTAGCAGGGCCCGTTTAAACC
CGCTGATCAGCCTCGACTGTGCCTTCTAGTTGCCAGCCATCTGTTGTTTGCCCCTCCCCCGTGCCTTCCT
TGACCCTGGAAGGTGCCACTCCCACTGTCCTTTCCTAATAAAATGAGGAAATTGCATCGCATTGTCTGAG
TAGGTGTCATTCTATTCTGGGGGGTGGGGTGGGGCAGGACAGCAAGGGGGAGGATTGGGAAGACAATAGC
AGGCATGCTGGGGATGCGGTGGGCTCTATGGCTTCTGAGGCGGAAAGAACCAGCTGGGGCTCTAGGGGGT
ATCCCC
[124 nt withheld, positions 9457-9580]
C
[91 nt withheld, positions 9582-9672]
A
[49 nt withheld, positions 9674-9722]
CCTTTGACGTTGGAGTCCACGTTCTTT
[37 nt withheld, positions 9750-9786]
ACCCTATCTCGGTCTATTCTTTTGATTTATAAGGGATTTTGCCGATTTCGGCCTATTGGTTAAAAAATGA
GCTGATTTAACAAAAATTTAACGCGAATTAATTCTGTGGAATGTGTGTCAGTTAGGGTGTGGAAAGTCCC
CAGGCTCCCCAGCAGGCAGAAGTATGCAAAGCATGCATCTCAATTAGTCAGCAACCAGGTGTGGAAAGTC
CCCAGGCTCCCCAGCAGGCAGAAGTATGCAAAGCATGCATCTCAATTAGTCAGCAACCATAGTCCCGCCC
CTAACTCCGCCCATCCCGCCCCTAACTCCGCCCAGTTCCGCCCATTCTCCGCCCCATGGCTGACTAATTT
TTTTTATTTATGCAGAGGCCGAGGCCGCCTCTGCCTCTGAGCTATTCCAGAAGTAGTGAGGAGGCTTTTT
TGGAGGCCTAGGCTTTTGCAAAAAGCTCCCGGGAGCTTGTATATCCATTTTCGGATCTGATCAGCACGTG
TTGACAATTAATCATCGGCATAGTATATCGGCATAGTATAATACGACAAGGTGAGGAACTAAACCATGGC
CAAGTTGACCAGTGCCGTTCCGGTGCTCACCGCGCGCGACGTCGCCGGAGCGGTCGAGTTCTGGACCGAC
CGGCTCGGGTTCTCCCGGGACTTCGTGGAGGACGACTTCGCCGGTGTGGTCCGGGACGACGTGACCCTGT
TCATCAGCGCGGTCCAGGACCAGGTGGTGCCGGACAACACCCTGGCCTGGGTGTGGGTGCGCGGCCTGGA
CGAGCTGTACGCCGAGTGGTCGGAGGTCGTGTCCACGAACTTCCGGGACGCCTCCGGGCCGGCCATGACC
GAGATCGGCGAGCAGCCGTGGGGGCGGGAGTTCGCCCTGCGCGACCCGGCCGGCAACTGCGTGCACTTCG
TGGCCGAGGAGCAGGACTGACACGTGCTACGAGATTTCGATTCCACCGCCGCCTTCTATGAAAGGTTGGG
CTTCGGAATCGTTTTCCGGGACGCCGGCTGGATGATCCTCCAGCGCGGGGATCTCATGCTGGAGTTCTTC
GCCCACCCCAACTTGTTTATTGCAGCTTATAATGGTTACAAATAAAGCAATAGCATCACAAATTTCACAA
ATAAAGCATTTTTTTCACTGCATTCTAGTTGTGGTTTGTCCAAACTCATCAATGTATCTTATCATGTCTG
TATACCGTCGACCTCTAGCTAGAGCTTGGCGTAATCATGGTCATAGCTGTTTCCTGTGTGAAATTGTTAT
CCGCTCACAATTCCACACAACATACGAGCCGGAAGCATAAAGTGTAAAGCCTGGGGTGCCTAATGAGTGA
GCTAACTCACATTAATTGCGTTGCGCTCACTGCCCGCTTTCCAGTCGGGAAACCTGTCGTGCCAGCTGCA
TTAATGAATCGGCCAACGCGCGGGGAGAGGCGGTTTGCGTATTGGGCGCTCTTCCGCTTCCTCGCTCACT
GACTCGCTGCGCTCGGTCGTTCGGCTGCGGCGAGCGGTATCAGCTCACTCAAAGGCGGTAATACGGTTAT
CCACAGAATCAGGGGATAACGCAGGAAAGAACATGTGAGCAAAAGGCCAGCAAAAGGCCAGGAACCGTAA
AAAGGCCGCGTTGCTGGCGTTTTTCCATAGGCTCCGCCCCCCTGACGAGCATCACAAAAATCGACGCTCA
AGTCAGAGGTGGCGAAACCCGACAGGACTATAAAGATACCAGGCGTTTCCCCCTGGAAGCTCCCTCGTGC
GCTCTCCTGTTCCGACCCTGCCGCTTACCGGATACCTGTCCGCCTTTCTCCCTTCGGGAAGCGTGGCGCT
TTCTCATAGCTCACGCTGTAGGTATCTCAGTTCGGTGTAGGTCGTTCGCTCCAAGCTGGGCTGTGTGCAC
GAACCCCCCGTTCAGCCCGACCGCTGCGCCTTATCCGGTAACTATCGTCTTGAGTCCAACCCGGTAAGAC
ACGACTTATCGCCACTGGCAGCAGCCACTGGTAACAGGATTAGCAGAGCGAGGTATGTAGGCGGTGCTAC
AGAGTTCTTGAAGTGGTGGCCTAACTACGGCTACACTAGAAGAACAGTATTTGGTATCTGCGCTCTGCTG
AAGCCAGTTACCTTCGGAAAAAGAGTTGGTAGCTCTTGATCCGGCAAACAAACCACCGCTGGTAGCGGTG
GTTTTTTTGTTTGCAAGCAGCAGATTACGCGCAGAAAAAAAGGATCTCAAGAAGATCCTTTGATCTTTTC
TACGGGGTCTGACGCTCAGTGGAACGAAAACTCACGTTAAGGGATTTTGGTCATGAGATTATCAAAAAGG
ATCTTCACCTAGATCCTTTTAAATTAAAAATGAAGTTTTAAATCAATCTAAAGTATATATGAGTAAACTT
GGTCTGACAGTTACCAATGCTTAATCAGTGAGGCACCTATCTCAGCGATCTGTCTATTTCGTTCATCCAT
AGTTGCCTGACTCCCCGTCGTGTAGATAACTACGATACGGGAGGGCTTACCATCTGGCCCCAGTGCTGCA
ATGATACCGCGAGACCCACGCTCACCGGCTCCAGATTTATCAGCAATAAACCAGCCAGCCGGAAGGGCCG
AGCGCAGAAGTGGTCCTGCAACTTTATCCGCCTCCATCCAGTCTATTAATTGTTGCCGGGAAGCTAGAGT
AAGTAGTTCGCCAGTTAATAGTTTGCGCAACGTTGTTGCCATTGCTACAGGCATCGTGGTGTCACGCTCG
TCGTTTGGTATGGCTTCATTCAGCTCCGGTTCCCAACGATCAAGGCGAGTTACATGATCCCCCATGTTGT
GCAAAAAAGCGGTTAGCTCCTTCGGTCCTCCGATCGTTGTCAGAAGTAAGTTGGCCGCAGTGTTATCACT
CATGGTTATGGCAGCACTGCATAATTCTCTTACTGTCATGCCATCCGTAAGATGCTTTTCTGTGACTGGT
GAGTACTCAACCAAGTCATTCTGAGAATAGTGTATGCGGCGACCGAGTTGCTCTTGCCCGGCGTCAATAC
GGGATAATACCGCGCCACATAGCAGAACTTTAAAAGTGCTCATCATTGGAAAACGTTCTTCGGGGCGAAA
ACTCTCAAGGATCTTACCGCTGTTGAGATCCAGTTCGATGTAACCCACTCGTGCACCCAACTGATCTTCA
GCATCTTTTACTTTCACCAGCGTTTCTGGGTGAGCAAAAACAGGAAGGCAAAATGCCGCAAAAAAGGGAA
TAAGGGCGACACGGAAATGTTGAATACTCATACTCTTCCTTTTTCAATATTATTGAAGCATTTATCAGGG
TTATTGTCTCATGAGCGGATACATATTTGAATGTATTTAGAAAAATAAACAAATAGGGGTTCCGCGCACA
TTTCCCCGAAAAGTGCCACCTGAC
