>Addgene plasmid #25734 | pSLIK-Venus | addgene partial sequence | sequence record 72141 | WPRE-R 5'-CATAGCGTAAAAGGAGCAACA-3'
TTTTGTAATCCAGAGGTTGATTATCGATAAGCTTGATATCGAATTGGGAGGGACTAAACAACAACAATTC
TTACTTGTACAGCTCGTCCATGCCGAGAGTGATCCCGGCGGCGGTCACGAACTCCAGCAGGACCATGTGA
TCGCGCTTCTCGTTGGGGTCTTTGCTCAGGGCGGACTGGTAGCTCAGGTAGTGGTTGTCGGGCAGCAGCA
CGGGGCCGTCGCCGATGGGGGTGTTCTGCTGGTAGTGGTCGGCGAGCTGCACGCCGCCGTCCTCGATGTT
GTGGCGGATCTTGAAGTTGGCCTTGATGCCGTTCTTCTGCTTGTCGGCGGTGATATAGACGTTGTGGCTG
TTGTAGTTGTACTCCAGCTTGTGCCCCAGGATGTTGCCGTCCTCCTTGAAGTCGATGCCCTTCAGCTCGA
TGCGGTTCACCAGGGTGTCGCCCTCGAACTTCACCTCGGCGCGGGTCTTGTAGTTGCCGTCGTCCTTGAA
GAAGATGGTGCGCTCCTGGACGTAGCCTTCGGGCATGGCGGACTTGAAGAAGTCGTGCTGCTTCATGTGG
TCGGGGTAGCGGGCGAAGCACTGCAGGCCGTAGCCCAGGGTGGTCACGAGGGTGGGCCAGGGCACGGGCA
GCTTGCCGGTGGTGCAGATCAGCTTCAGGGTCAGCTTGCCGTAGGTGGCATCGCCCTCGCCCTCGCCGGA
CACGCTGAACTTGTGGCCGTTTACGTCGCCGTCCAGCTCGACCAGGATGGGCACCACCCCGGTGAACAGC
TCCTCGCCCTTGCTCACCATGGTGGATCATCACGCGTACCGGTAAGCTTATCATCGTGTTTTTC
